Addgene plasmid #223580: pPPI4-Strep-SNAP-CD80 (I92R)-His10
Purpose: Protein purification of human CD80 (I92R) with Twin-Strep, SNAP and 10xHis tags from mammalian cells
Depositing lab: Enfu Hui. Depositing organization: University of California, San Diego (UCSD). Publication: PD-L1:CD80 Cis-Heterodimer Triggers the Co-stimulatory Receptor CD28 While Repressing the Inhibitory PD-1 and CTLA-4 Pathways. Zhao Y, Lee CK, Lin CH, Gassen RB, Xu X, Huang Z, Xiao C, Bonorino C, Lu LF, Bui JD, Hui E. Immunity. 2019 Dec 17;51(6):1059-1073.e9. doi: 10.1016/j.immuni.2019.11.003. Epub 2019 Nov 19. PubMed 31757674.
Backbone
  Vector backbone: pPPI4
  Vector type: Mammalian Expression
Growth in bacteria
  Bacterial resistance: Ampicillin, 100 μg/mL
  Growth temperature: 37°C
  Growth strain: DH5alpha
  Copy number: High Copy
Gene/Insert
  Gene/Insert name: CD80
  Species: H. sapiens (human)
  Mutation: I92R
  Entrez Gene: CD80 (a.k.a. B7, B7-1, B7.1, BB1, CD28LG, CD28LG1, LAB7)
  Tag / fusion protein: Twin-Strep, SNAP (N terminal on insert); His10 (C terminal on insert)
  Cloning method: Gibson Cloning
  Sequencing primers: 5′ GCAGTGTAGTCTGAGCAGTAC; 3′ GCTGGCAACTAGAAGGCACAG
Terms and licenses: Academic/Nonprofit Terms; Industry Terms: Not Available to Industry
Depositor comments: Plasmid lab code: L883
How to cite: pPPI4-Strep-SNAP-CD80 (I92R)-His10 was a gift from Enfu Hui (Addgene plasmid # 223580 ; http://n2t.net/addgene:223580 ; RRID:Addgene_223580)
