[The description below was written by a language model from this plasmid's Addgene catalogue record and pLannotate feature annotations shown in this document.]
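Description:
pPPI4-Strep-SNAP-CD80 (I92R)-His10 is an 8,048 nt mammalian expression plasmid built on the pPPI4 backbone and intended for producing and purifying a tagged form of human CD80 from mammalian cells. In E. coli it is maintained at high copy through a ColE1/pUC-type origin and selected with ampicillin via the β-lactamase gene. The backbone also carries a mouse DHFR coding sequence followed by an SV40 poly(A) signal, with only a short SV40 promoter fragment annotated upstream. DHFR cassettes of this kind can serve as a selectable or amplifiable marker in mammalian cells, although the record does not say it is used that way here. Remnants of lac regulatory sequence and short LINE-1 ORF2-like matches are also annotated; these look like backbone carry-over with no stated function.

The expression cassette is driven by the CMV immediate-early enhancer and promoter followed by CMV intron A, which generally boosts transcript levels, and ends in the bovine growth hormone polyadenylation signal. The open reading frame begins with a fragment of human tissue plasminogen activator, most likely its signal peptide, which would direct the product into the secretory pathway. This is followed by the Twin-Strep tag (annotated only as a Strep-Tag II fragment), a SNAP-tag for covalent labelling with benzylguanine derivatives, and a CD80 fragment carrying the I92R substitution. A C-terminal polyhistidine tag follows, catalogued as His10 though the annotation software calls it 8xHis. Only part of CD80 is annotated, so this may be a soluble portion rather than the full-length membrane protein, but the record does not define the boundaries. The two affinity tags permit tandem purification, and the associated publication concerns PD-L1:CD80 cis-heterodimer signalling. The functional consequence of I92R is not stated in the record.
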