Features (pLannotate 1.2.2; 22 found; start..end, strand, type, name):
    287..604     -  promoter       SV40 promoter: SV40 enhancer and early promoter
    683..699     -  protein_bind   lac operator: The lac repressor binds to the lac operator to inhibit transcription in E. coli. This inhibition can be relieved by adding lactose or isopropyl-β-D-thiogalactopyranoside (IPTG). lac repressor encoded by lacI
    707..737     -  promoter       lac promoter: promoter for the E. coli lac operon
    752..773     -  protein_bind   CAP binding site: CAP binding activates transcription in the presence of cAMP. E. coli catabolite activator protein
    786..878     -  CDS            lacI (fragment): lac repressor; lacI; The lac repressor binds to the lac operator to inhibit transcription in E. coli. This inhibition can be relieved by adding lactose or isopropyl-β-D-thiogalactopyranoside (IPTG).
   1061..1649    -  rep_origin     ori: high-copy-number ColE1/pMB1/pBR322/pUC origin of replication
   1820..2680    -  CDS            AmpR: β-lactamase; bla; confers resistance to ampicillin, carbenicillin, and related antibiotics
   2681..2785    -  promoter       AmpR promoter: bla
   2839..3218    +  enhancer       CMV enhancer: human cytomegalovirus immediate early enhancer
   3220..3419    +  promoter       CMV promoter: human cytomegalovirus (CMV) immediate early promoter
   3558..4383    +  intron         CMV intron A: human cytomegalovirus intron A (Chapman et al., 1991)
   4384..4476    +  CDS            PLAT (fragment): TPA_HUMAN - Experimental evidence at protein level: Swiss-Prot protein existence level 1. Converts the abundant, but inactive, zymogen plasminogen to plasmin by hydrolyzing a single Arg-Val bond in plasminogen. By controlling plasmin-mediated proteolysis, it plays an important role in tissue remodeling and degradation, in cell migration and many other physiopathological events. During oocyte activation, plays a role in cortical granule reaction in the zona reaction, which contributes to the block to polyspermy (By similarity). From Homo sapiens (Human).
   4477..4496    +  CDS            Strep-Tag II (fragment): peptide that binds Strep-Tactin®, an engineered form of streptavidin
   4585..5130    +  CDS            SNAP-tag®: human O6-alkylguanine-DNA-alkyltransferase variant that forms covalent bonds with benzylguanine derivatives optimized for bacterial expression
   5161..5796    +  CDS            CD80 (fragment): CD80_HUMAN - Also known as CD28LG, CD28LG1, LAB7. Experimental evidence at protein level: Swiss-Prot protein existence level 1. (Microbial infection) Acts as a receptor for adenovirus subgroup B. From Homo sapiens (Human).
   5803..5826    +  CDS            8xHis: 8xHis affinity tag
   5892..6116    +  polyA_signal   bGH poly(A) signal: bovine growth hormone polyadenylation signal
   6120..6141    +  promoter       SV40 promoter (fragment): SV40 enhancer and early promoter
   6643..7206    +  CDS            DHFR: mouse dihydrofolate reductase; Mus musculus Dhfr
   7277..7411    +  polyA_signal   SV40 poly(A) signal: SV40 polyadenylation signal
   7774..7992    +  CDS            LORF2_HUMAN (fragment): Experimental evidence at protein level: Swiss-Prot protein existence level 1. Has a reverse transcriptase activity required for target- primed reverse transcription of the LINE-1 element mRNA, a crucial step in LINE-1 retrotransposition. Has also an endonuclease activity that allows the introduction of nicks in the chromosomal target DNA. Cleaves DNA in AT-rich regions between a 5' stretch of purines and a 3' stretch of pyrimidines, corresponding to sites of LINE-1 integration in the genome. From Homo sapiens (Human).
   7989..297     +  CDS            Pol (fragment) (across the origin): LORF2_MOUSE - Also known as Gm17492. Experimental evidence at protein level: Swiss-Prot protein existence level 1. Has a reverse transcriptase activity required for target- primed reverse transcription of the LINE-1 element mRNA, a crucial step in LINE-1 retrotransposition. Has also an endonuclease activity that allows the introduction of nicks in the chromosomal target DNA. Cleaves DNA in AT-rich regions between a 5' stretch of purines and a 3' stretch of pyrimidines, corresponding to sites of LINE-1 integration in the genome. From Mus musculus (Mouse).
>Addgene plasmid #223580 | pPPI4-Strep-SNAP-CD80 (I92R)-His10 | addgene full sequence | sequence record 444029 | Addgene NGS Result
AAAGACAGCATTTTCAACAAATGGTGCTGGCACAACTGGTGGTTATCATGGAGAAGAATGTGAATTGATC
CATTCCAATCTCCTTGTACTAAGGTCAAATCTAAGTGGATCAAGGAACTCCACATAAAACCAGAGACACT
GAAACTTATAGAGGAGAAAGTGGGGAAAAGCCTCGAAGATATGGGCACAGGGGAAAAATTCCTGAATAGA
ACAGCAATGGCTTGTGCTGTAAGATCGAGAATTGACAAATGGGACCTCATGAAACTCCAAAGCTATCGGA
TCAATTCCTCCAAAAAAGCCTCCTCACTACTTCTGGAATAGCTCAGAGGCCGAGGCGGCCTCGGCCTCTG
CATAAATAAAAAAAATTAGTCAGCCATGCATGGGGCGGAGAATGGGCGGAACTGGGCGGAGTTAGGGGCG
GGATGGGCGGAGTTAGGGGCGGGACTATGGTTGCTGACTAATTGAGATGCATGCTTTGCATACTTCTGCC
TGCTGGGGAGCCTGGGGACTTTCCACACCTGGTTGCTGACTAATTGAGATGCATGCTTTGCATACTTCTG
CCTGCTGGGGAGCCTGGGGACTTTCCACACCCTAACTGACACACATTCCACAGAATTAATTCCCGATCCG
TCGACCTCGAGAGCTTGGCGTAATCATGGTCATAGCTGTTTCCTGTGTGAAATTGTTATCCGCTCACAAT
TCCACACAACATACGAGCCGGAAGCATAAAGTGTAAAGCCTGGGGTGCCTAATGAGTGAGCTAACTCACA
TTAATTGCGTTGCGCTCACTGCCCGCTTTCCAGTCGGGAAACCTGTCGTGCCAGCTGCATTAATGAATCG
GCCAACGCGCGGGGAGAGGCGGTTTGCGTATTGGGCGCTCTTCCGCTTCCTCGCTCACTGACTCGCTGCG
CTCGGTCGTTCGGCTGCGGCGAGCGGTATCAGCTCACTCAAAGGCGGTAATACGGTTATCCACAGAATCA
GGGGATAACGCAGGAAAGAACATGTGAGCAAAAGGCCAGCAAAAGGCCAGGAACCGTAAAAAGGCCGCGT
TGCTGGCGTTTTTCCATAGGCTCCGCCCCCCTGACGAGCATCACAAAAATCGACGCTCAAGTCAGAGGTG
GCGAAACCCGACAGGACTATAAAGATACCAGGCGTTTCCCCCTGGAAGCTCCCTCGTGCGCTCTCCTGTT
CCGACCCTGCCGCTTACCGGATACCTGTCCGCCTTTCTCCCTTCGGGAAGCGTGGCGCTTTCTCATAGCT
CACGCTGTAGGTATCTCAGTTCGGTGTAGGTCGTTCGCTCCAAGCTGGGCTGTGTGCACGAACCCCCCGT
TCAGCCCGACCGCTGCGCCTTATCCGGTAACTATCGTCTTGAGTCCAACCCGGTAAGACACGACTTATCG
CCACTGGCAGCAGCCACTGGTAACAGGATTAGCAGAGCGAGGTATGTAGGCGGTGCTACAGAGTTCTTGA
AGTGGTGGCCTAACTACGGCTACACTAGAAGAACAGTATTTGGTATCTGCGCTCTGCTGAAGCCAGTTAC
CTTCGGAAAAAGAGTTGGTAGCTCTTGATCCGGCAAACAAACCACCGCTGGTAGCGGTGGTTTTTTTGTT
TGCAAGCAGCAGATTACGCGCAGAAAAAAAGGATCTCAAGAAGATCCTTTGATCTTTTCTACGGGGTCTG
ACGCTCAGTGGAACGAAAACTCACGTTAAGGGATTTTGGTCATGAGATTATCAAAAAGGATCTTCACCTA
GATCCTTTTAAATTAAAAATGAAGTTTTAAATCAATCTAAAGTATATATGAGTAAACTTGGTCTGACAGT
TACCAATGCTTAATCAGTGAGGCACCTATCTCAGCGATCTGTCTATTTCGTTCATCCATAGTTGCCTGAC
TCCCCGTCGTGTAGATAACTACGATACGGGAGGGCTTACCATCTGGCCCCAGTGCTGCAATGATACCGCG
AGACCCACGCTCACCGGCTCCAGATTTATCAGCAATAAACCAGCCAGCCGGAAGGGCCGAGCGCAGAAGT
GGTCCTGCAACTTTATCCGCCTCCATCCAGTCTATTAATTGTTGCCGGGAAGCTAGAGTAAGTAGTTCGC
CAGTTAATAGTTTGCGCAACGTTGTTGCCATTGCTACAGGCATCGTGGTGTCACGCTCGTCGTTTGGTAT
GGCTTCATTCAGCTCCGGTTCCCAACGATCAAGGCGAGTTACATGATCCCCCATGTTGTGCAAAAAAGCG
GTTAGCTCCTTCGGTCCTCCGATCGTTGTCAGAAGTAAGTTGGCCGCAGTGTTATCACTCATGGTTATGG
CAGCACTGCATAATTCTCTTACTGTCATGCCATCCGTAAGATGCTTTTCTGTGACTGGTGAGTACTCAAC
CAAGTCATTCTGAGAATAGTGTATGCGGCGACCGAGTTGCTCTTGCCCGGCGTCAATACGGGATAATACC
GCGCCACATAGCAGAACTTTAAAAGTGCTCATCATTGGAAAACGTTCTTCGGGGCGAAAACTCTCAAGGA
TCTTACCGCTGTTGAGATCCAGTTCGATGTAACCCACTCGTGCACCCAACTGATCTTCAGCATCTTTTAC
TTTCACCAGCGTTTCTGGGTGAGCAAAAACAGGAAGGCAAAATGCCGCAAAAAAGGGAATAAGGGCGACA
CGGAAATGTTGAATACTCATACTCTTCCTTTTTCAATATTATTGAAGCATTTATCAGGGTTATTGTCTCA
TGAGCGGATACATATTTGAATGTATTTAGAAAAATAAACAAATAGGGGTTCCGCGCACATTTCCCCGAAA
AGTGCCACCTGACGTCGACGGATCGGGAGATCCGCGTTGACATTGATTATTGACTAGTTATTAATAGTAA
TCAATTACGGGGTCATTAGTTCATAGCCCATATATGGAGTTCCGCGTTACATAACTTACGGTAAATGGCC
CGCCTGGCTGACCGCCCAACGACCCCCGCCCATTGACGTCAATAATGACGTATGTTCCCATAGTAACGCC
AATAGGGACTTTCCATTGACGTCAATGGGTGGAGTATTTACGGTAAACTGCCCACTTGGCAGTACATCAA
GTGTATCATATGCCAAGTCCGCCCCCTATTGACGTCAATGACGGTAAATGGCCCGCCTGGCATTATGCCC
AGTACATGACCTTACGGGACTTTCCTACTTGGCAGTACATCTACGTATTAGTCATCGCTATTACCATGGT
GATGCGGTTTTGGCAGTACACCAATGGGCGTGGATAGCGGTTTGACTCACGGGGATTTCCAAGTCTCCAC
CCCATTGACGTCAATGGGAGTTTGTTTTGGCACCAAAATCAACGGGACTTTCCAAAATGTCGTAATAACC
CCGCCCCGTTGACGCAAATGGGCGGTAGGCGTGTACGGTGGGAGGTCTATATAAGCAGAGCTCGTTTAGT
GAACCGTCAGATCGCCTGGAGACGCCATCCACGCTGTTTTGACCTCCATAGAAGACACCGGGACCGATCC
AGCCTCCGCGGCCGGGAACGGTGCATTGGAACGCGGATTCCCCGTGCCAAGAGTGACGTAAGTACCGCCT
ATAGACTCTATAGGCACACCCCTTTGGCTCTTATGCATGCTATACTGTTTTTGGCTTGGGGCCTATACAC
CCCCGCTTCCTTATGCTATAGGTGATGGTATAGCTTAGCCTATAGGTGTGGGTTATTGACCATTATTGAC
CACTCCCCTATTGGTGACGATACTTTCCATTACTAATCCATAACATGGCTCTTTGCCACAACTATCTCTA
TTGGCTATATGCCAATACTCTGTCCTTCAGAGACTGACACGGACTCTGTATTTTTACAGGATGGGGTCCC
ATTTATTATTTACAAATTCACATATACAACAACGCCGTCCCCCGTGCCCGCAGTTTTTATTAAACATAGC
GTGGGATCTCCACGCGAATCTCGGGTACGTGTTCCGGACATGGGCTCTTCTCCGGTAGCGGCGGAGCTTC
CACATCCGAGCCCTGGTCCCATGCCTCCAGCGGCTCATGGTCGCTCGGCAGCTCCTTGCTCCTAACAGTG
GAGGCCAGACTTAGGCACAGCACAATGCCCACCACCACCAGTGTGCCGCACAAGGCCGTGGCGGTAGGGT
ATGTGTCTGAAAATGAGCTCGGAGATTGGGCTCGCACCGCTGACGCAGATGGAAGACTTAAGGCAGCGGC
AGAAGAAGATGCAGGCAGCTGAGTTGTTGTATTCTGATAAGAGTCAGAGGTAACTCCCGTTGCGGTGCTG
TTAACGGTGGAGGGCAGTGTAGTCTGAGCAGTACTCGTTGCTGCCGCGCGCGCCACCAGACATAATAGCT
GACAGACTAACAGACTGTTCCTTTCCATGGGTCTTTTCTGCAGATGGACGCTATGAAGAGAGGACTGTGC
TGCGTGCTGCTGCTGTGCGGAGCCGTGTTCGTGTCACCAAGCCAGGAAATCCATGCTAGATTCCGATGGA
GCCACCCGCAGTTCGAGAAAGGTGGAGGTTCCGGAGGTGGATCGGGAGGTAGTGCTTGGTCTCATCCTCA
ATTCGAGAAGCTGGAAGTTCTGTTCCAGGGGCCCATGGACAAAGATTGCGAAATGAAACGTACCACCCTG
GATAGCCCGCTGGGCAAACTGGAACTGAGCGGCTGCGAACAGGGCCTGCATGAAATTAAACTGCTGGGTA
AAGGCACCAGCGCGGCCGATGCGGTTGAAGTTCCGGCCCCGGCCGCCGTGCTGGGTGGTCCGGAACCGCT
GATGCAGGCGACCGCGTGGCTGAACGCGTATTTTCATCAGCCGGAAGCGATTGAAGAATTTCCGGTTCCG
GCGCTGCATCATCCGGTGTTTCAGCAGGAGAGCTTTACCCGTCAGGTGCTGTGGAAACTGCTGAAAGTGG
TTAAATTTGGCGAAGTGATTAGCTATCAGCAGCTGGCGGCCCTGGCGGGTAATCCGGCGGCCACCGCCGC
CGTTAAAACCGCGCTGAGCGGTAACCCGGTGCCGATTCTGATTCCGTGCCATCGTGTGGTTAGCTCTAGC
GGTGCGGTTGGCGGTTATGAAGGTGGTCTGGCGGTGAAAGAGTGGCTGCTGGCCCATGAAGGTCATCGTC
TGGGTAAACCGGGTCTGGGAGGTAGCGGTAGCGGTAGCGAGACTGTCCGATTCCAATCTGGCGTTATCCA
CGTGACCAAGGAAGTGAAAGAAGTGGCAACGCTGTCCTGTGGTCACAATGTTTCTGTTGAAGAGCTGGCA
CAAACTCGCATCTACTGGCAAAAGGAGAAGAAAATGGTGCTGACTATGATGTCTGGGGACATGAATATAT
GGCCCGAGTACAAGAACCGGACCCGCTTTGATATCACTAATAACCTCTCCATTGTGATCCTGGCTCTGCG
CCCATCTGACGAGGGCACATACGAGTGTGTTGTTCTGAAGTATGAAAAAGACGCTTTCAAGCGGGAACAC
CTGGCTGAAGTGACGTTATCAGTCAAAGCTGACTTCCCTACACCTAGTATATCTGACTTTGAAATTCCAA
CTTCTAATATTAGAAGGATAATTTGCTCAACCTCTGGAGGTTTTCCAGAGCCTCACCTCTCCTGGTTGGA
AAATGGAGAAGAATTAAATGCCATCAACACAACAGTTTCCCAAGATCCTGAAACTGAGCTCTATGCTGTT
AGCAGCAAACTGGATTTCAATATGACAACCAACCACAGCTTCATGTGTCTCATCAAGTATGGACATTTAA
GAGTGAATCAGACCTTCAACTGGAATACAACCAAGCAAGAGCATTTTCCTGATAACGGCCATCACCATCA
CCATCACCATCACCATCACTGAGCGGCCGCTCGAGCATGCATCTAGAGCTTGCGCCTCTAGAGCTCGCTG
ATCAGCCTCGACTGTGCCTTCTAGTTGCCAGCCATCTGTTGTTTGCCCCTCCCCCGTGCCTTCCTTGACC
CTGGAAGGTGCCACTCCCACTGTCCTTTCCTAATAAAATGAGGAAATTGCATCGCATTGTCTGAGTAGGT
GTCATTCTATTCTGGGGGGTGGGGTGGGGCAGGACAGCAAGGGGGAGGATTGGGAAGACAATAGCAGGCA
TGCTGGGGATGCGGTGGGCTCTATGGCTTCTGAGGCGGAAAGAACCAGCTGGGGCTCGAGGGGGGATCTC
CCGATCCCCAGCTTTGCTTCTCAATTTCTTATTTGCATAATGAGAAAAAAAGGAAAATTAATTTTAACAC
CAATTCAGTAGTTGATTGAGCAAATGCGTTGCCAAAAAGGATGCTTTAGAGACAGTGTTCTCTGCACAGA
TAAGGACAAACATTATTCAGAGGGAGTACCCAGAGCTGAGACTCCTAAGCCAGTGAGTGGCACAGCATCC
AGGGAGAAATATGCTTGTCATCACCGAAGCCTGATTCCGTAGAGCCACACCCTGGTAAGGGCCAATCTGC
TCACACAGGATAGAGAGGGCAGGAGCCAGGGCAGAGCATATAAGGTGAGGTAGGATCAGTTGCTCCTCAC
ATTTGCTTCTGACATAGTTGTGTTGGGAGCTTGGATAGCTTGGGGGGGGGACAGCTCAGGGCTGCGATTT
CGCGCCAAACTTGACGGCAATCCTAGCGTGAAGGCTGGTAGGATTTTATCCCCGCTGCCATCATGGTTCG
ACCATTGAACTGCATCGTCGCCGTGTCCCAAAATATGGGGATTGGCAAGAACGGAGACCTACCCTGGCCT
CCGCTCAGGAACGAGTTCAAGTACTTCCAAAGAATGACCACAACCTCTTCAGTGGAAGGTAAACAGAATC
TGGTGATTATGGGTAGGAAAACCTGGTTCTCCATTCCTGAGAAGAATCGACCTTTAAAGGACAGAATTAA
TATAGTTCTCAGTAGAGAACTCAAAGAACCACCACGAGGAGCTCATTTTCTTGCCAAAAGTTTGGATGAT
GCCTTAAGACTTATTGAACAACCGGAATTGGCAAGTAAAGTAGACATGGTTTGGATAGTCGGAGGCAGTT
CTGTTTACCAGGAAGCCATGAATCAACCAGGCCACCTCAGACTCTTTGTGACAAGGATCATGCAGGAATT
TGAAAGTGACACGTTTTTCCCAGAAATTGATTTGGGGAAATATAAACTTCTCCCAGAATACCCAGGCGTC
CTCTCTGAGGTCCAGGAGGAAAAAGGCATCAAGTATAAGTTTGAAGTCTACGAGAAGAAAGACTAACAGG
AAGATGCTTTCAAGTTCTCTGCTCCCCTCCTAAAGCTATGCATTTTTATAAGACCATGCTAGCTTGAACT
TGTTTATTGCAGCTTATAATGGTTACAAATAAAGCAATAGCATCACAAATTTCACAAATAAAGCATTTTT
TTCACTGCATTCTAGTTGTGGTTTGTCCAAACTCATCAATGTATCTTATCATGTCTGGATCAACGATAGC
TTATCTGTGGGCGATGCCAAGCACCTGGATGCTGTTGGTTTCCTGCTACTGATTTAGAAGCCATTTGCCC
CCTGAGTGGGGCTTGGGAGCACTAACTTTCTCTTTCAAAGGAAGCAATGCAGAAAGAAAAGCATACAAAG
TATAAGCTGCCATGTAATAATGGAAGAAGATAAGGTTGTATGAATTAGATTTACATACTTCTGAATTGAA
ACTAAACACCTTTAAATTCTTAAATATATAACACATTTCATATGAAAGTATTTTACATAAGTAACTCAGA
TACATAGAAAACAAAGCTAATGATAGGTGTCCCTAAAAGTTCATTTATTAATTCTACAAATGATGAGCTG
GCCATCAAAATTCCAGCTCAATTCTTCAACGAATTAGAAAGAGCAATCTGCAAACTCATCTGGAATAACA
AAAAACCTAGGATAGCAAAAACTCTTCTCAAGGATAAAAGAACCTCTGGTGGAATCACCATGCCTGACCT
AAAGCTGTACTACAGAGCAATTGTGATAAAAACTGCATGGTACTGATATAGAAACGGACAAGTAGACCAA
TGGAATAGAACCCACACACCTATGGTCACTTGATCTTCAACAAGAGAGCTAAAACCATCCACTGGAAA
